Addgene plasmid #72918: Gg 3kb Green opsin DsRed
Purpose: green opsin promoter from chicken (Gallus gallus) gDNA chr26:4,504,913–4,501,931 in galGal4 driving DsRed
Depositing lab: Joseph Corbo. Depositing organization: Washington University in Saint Louis. Publication: Transcriptome profiling of developing photoreceptor subtypes reveals candidate genes involved in avian photoreceptor diversification. Enright JM, Lawrence KA, Hadzic T, Corbo JC. J Comp Neurol. 2015 Mar 1;523(4):649-68. doi: 10.1002/cne.23702. Epub 2014 Dec 1. PubMed 25349106.
Backbone
  Vector backbone: pCAGGS
  Modifications to backbone: no basal Dsred Hsiau TH, Diaconu C, Myers CA, Lee J, Cepko CL, Corbo JC.2007. The cis-regulatory logic of the mammalian photore-ceptor transcriptional network. PloS One 2:e643.
Growth in bacteria
  Bacterial resistance: Ampicillin, 100 μg/mL
  Growth temperature: 37°C
  Growth strain: DH5alpha
  Copy number: Unknown
Gene/Insert
  Gene/Insert name: chicken green opsin promoter
  Species: G. gallus (chicken)
  Insert size (bp): 2967
  Cloning method: Restriction Enzyme; 5′ cloning site KpnI (not destroyed); 3′ cloning site KpnI (not destroyed)
  Sequencing primers: 5′ TGTGACAGGGACACTGAAGG; 3′ TATTATGGCAGCTGCTTTGC
Terms and licenses: Academic/Nonprofit Terms; Industry Terms: Not Available to Industry
How to cite: Gg 3kb Green opsin DsRed was a gift from Joseph Corbo (Addgene plasmid # 72918 ; http://n2t.net/addgene:72918 ; RRID:Addgene_72918)
