[The description below was written by a language model from this plasmid's Addgene catalogue record and pLannotate feature annotations shown in this document.]
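Description:
Gg 3kb Green opsin DsRed is a cis-regulatory reporter plasmid built on a modified pCAGGS backbone described as "no basal DsRed", meaning the reporter cassette carries no promoter of its own, so fluorescence depends on the regulatory DNA cloned upstream. Into this backbone, a roughly 3 kb (2,967 bp) fragment of chicken (Gallus gallus) genomic DNA from the green opsin locus on chromosome 26 was inserted at a KpnI site that is retained on both flanks. In the 6,771 nt depositor sequence this fragment occupies the region upstream of the reporter. The automated annotation does not recognise it as a named feature. The very short "copia" and "Act1" promoter hits near its 3′ end are most likely spurious matches rather than real functional elements.

Downstream of a remnant multiple cloning site lies the DsRed2 coding sequence, a mammalian codon-optimised tetrameric red fluorescent protein. It is followed by a β-globin exon fragment and the rabbit β-globin polyadenylation signal typical of pCAGGS. The backbone also retains an SV40 origin and SV40 poly(A) signal, along with lac promoter/operator remnants. Propagation in E. coli relies on a high-copy ColE1/pUC-type origin and an ampicillin resistance gene (β-lactamase) driven by its own promoter.

The construct reports the transcriptional activity of the chicken green opsin promoter, marking the cells in which this promoter is active with red fluorescence. The associated publication concerns transcriptome profiling of developing avian photoreceptor subtypes, which suggests that it was used to label that photoreceptor population. The record does not state the delivery method.
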