Features (pLannotate 1.2.2; 17 found; start..end, strand, type, name):
   2848..2864    +  promoter       copia promoter (fragment): strong promoter from the Drosophila transposable element copia (Sinclair et al., 1986)
   2891..2918    -  promoter       Act1 promoter (fragment): rice actin promoter
   2999..3025    +  misc_feature   MCS (fragment): multiple cloning site
   3033..3710    +  CDS            DsRed2: improved tetrameric variant of DsRed fluorescent protein mammalian codon-optimized
   3718..3789    +  CDS            HBB (fragment): HBB_PONPY - Experimental evidence at transcript level: Swiss-Prot protein existence level 2. Involved in oxygen transport from the lung to the various peripheral tissues. From Pongo pygmaeus (Bornean orangutan).
   3860..3915    +  polyA_signal   β-globin poly(A) signal: rabbit β-globin polyadenylation signal (Gil and Proudfoot, 1987)
   4298..4314    -  protein_bind   lac operator: The lac repressor binds to the lac operator to inhibit transcription in E. coli. This inhibition can be relieved by adding lactose or isopropyl-β-D-thiogalactopyranoside (IPTG). lac repressor encoded by lacI
   4322..4352    -  promoter       lac promoter: promoter for the E. coli lac operon
   4367..4388    -  protein_bind   CAP binding site: CAP binding activates transcription in the presence of cAMP. E. coli catabolite activator protein
   4401..4440    -  CDS            lacI (fragment): lac repressor; lacI; The lac repressor binds to the lac operator to inhibit transcription in E. coli. This inhibition can be relieved by adding lactose or isopropyl-β-D-thiogalactopyranoside (IPTG).
   4447..4469    +  promoter       SV40 promoter (fragment): SV40 enhancer and early promoter
   4493..4628    +  rep_origin     SV40 ori: SV40 origin of replication
   4648..4782    +  polyA_signal   SV40 poly(A) signal: SV40 polyadenylation signal
   4784..4838    -  CDS            lacI (fragment): lac repressor; lacI; The lac repressor binds to the lac operator to inhibit transcription in E. coli. This inhibition can be relieved by adding lactose or isopropyl-β-D-thiogalactopyranoside (IPTG).
   5021..5609    -  rep_origin     ori: high-copy-number ColE1/pMB1/pBR322/pUC origin of replication
   5780..6640    -  CDS            AmpR: β-lactamase; bla; confers resistance to ampicillin, carbenicillin, and related antibiotics
   6641..6745    -  promoter       AmpR promoter: bla
>Addgene plasmid #72918 | Gg 3kb Green opsin DsRed | depositor full sequence | sequence record 137558 | Gg 3kb Green opsin DsRed sequence 6771 bps
GTCGACGATATCTCTAGAGAATTCCTCGACGGTACCTGTGACAGGGACACTGAAGGAAGCGAGGTTGCAT
TCAGGACACGTCCTGGAGGAACCAGCTAACCTCCCTGGTGTCATTTTCTTCTGCAGAGTTGATTCGAGGC
CTTCGGCATTGCTCCGGTGGCCGCTGACCTGCAGAGAGCTCTAAATCCACATCGACACCGGCCTCGGGGG
ATTGGCCAAAACACCAACCTCAGCTTGTGAGGGAGAAAGCTGGGTCCTCGAGGACAGCTGAGAAGGGACA
GAGCCACGCTCAGACCCTCCAGCAGCACACATGTGGCTCGGGCTTACCTGCTCCATGTTCAGCTCCCCAG
AGTGGGAGAAGTCCAGGTCAAGTCCAAGTGAAAGTCCTCTTGGTCCCACTGTTGGCAATCCTGCGTGTGA
AAGGTATCTGGGTGCCAAGCATGAAGCCAAAGTCATACCATGCATTAGCTGGAATGTGGAGAGGAGAAAG
TTTGCTCTGGTCGAAGGAAAACAAAACAAAAAAATGTGAAATCAATAAATGATGGTGATTATACCAATAA
TAATCCTACTGATCCTTTCCCACAGTATCAGTGCACAATCTGAAATAGACTTTCATTTTACCTCCTCCTC
CCTCAAACCCGCTTCCTTTGTACAACTATATTACCCTTTAGAAGAATATGAGACGCTATAAAATGTGGCA
GGAAGTCTCACAAAGAAACACTGGGAGGTGAAAATGAACTCTCCCATGAGATATCCATGTTTTTATATAA
AGCTCTGGAGAAAAAAACAGATCTTTCATATGCTGCTGGCACAGACAGCAAAGTCCACGTCTTTTGAAGA
TGGACAATCGGTGATGCTTTCTATCTGAAGAGTTGCCTTCTACCATAGAAGTTGGGAATGGCACACTGGA
ATTGAAATTCACATCTGCACGTGCTTTTTTATATGCAAAAAAAACCCATGCTCAGCTGAGTCAGAATCCT
GAGCGTAGTCAGGAAAGGCATGAAATAGGTGACAGCTTTGAGAAGTAGAGTTTGTGTAGACTGCACCACA
CAAACCTCTTTCCCTCATGGAAGATCTCATGTCTAAAGGAGACTCAGACTGGAAAATTCCCAGACTAGGA
ATTTCATGACTGGCAGTTTTGTGGGATGTGCGGGGAAATACTCCTGAAAGGCACAGACATCCCATGGGGA
TCTCTTATCTGAGGGCACCTGAGGCTGCTGTGACCCACTTACTCTTGCCATGTCCTAGTTCTGCTCCTCT
GACCTGTGCAGATGGATCAGTGGGCCAGCGATTAGGGCATCATCCATCCTACCCACACCCCTCAGCCTTC
TGCTCCTGCCCTCTACCTCCAAACCATTCCAGTCTTGCAGACCTCATTCCTCTAGCAAGACACTGTTGAC
TTTTTCCATCTATGTTGCCTTGGTGGAGGGCAACAGTAGGAAGGAGGCTAGCAGCTTACCGCATTAACAG
ATCAGGGCCATTAACACCACCAGATGTCAGAGATTAATGGCAGAGCTTCACTAAGGCGCCTTAGGCAGGT
CTCATGGAGAAGGAGCACCCATGACCCAGAAGGAAGAAATGGGAAAGAGCTTTGGCAGGATAGAGCATTG
GTGCTCTGAGCTACAGCTGACCCTGCTGAGAAGGTTTCATGGTCTTGCGTGCTCTGGAATGGGAATCCCA
CACTATAAGATGTGTGCTAAGAGACCAGGAGAAGTTTATTTCCACCCCAAAGTGCCTACAAGCTGGTGCT
GCTCTCTTTGCACCATCTCTGGAAGAAATTCAGGACATCATCAAGGTTTCCTTTCCTTCCCCCTCTGCAT
TCATACTCTGCTTCTCCAGCAAACTGCAGTACCTTGACAGGCTACTTCTAGTGTTGTGGCCAAGGACCCT
TCCCAAGCCCTGCTAATCCTTGCAAAACTGCAACCAAAACAGCTGCCCAGCTACCTGGGACGGGAAGGAC
ATGCAGATGGGAGCTGATCATCACCACCTCCTCGGGAGACCAGAAGGAAGACAGAAGAGGGTATGAAGCC
CTTTGCACTCTAATGCAATCAGGGTGCAGCACAGCCGAACTGCCCCCAAGGTGTTCTGTTAACCAAGATG
GCAGCCTTTGGGCTGGCAGCAGCTTCCCCTCCTGCCTTTGCCCAGTGCCGGGCATGTAGGGGGCCCTTAC
CCACACAGGAAGAGCTCAGTTGTGATGGAGACCTACCCAAACCATGTGGTGCTCACACTGAATCAGGCAC
CTGAAGCACAGTGTGGCCAAACTCTCTCTGCTCTTCCCCAGCAACTTGCCCAAGGGCAGTGAAGCAGAGC
TGGGTACTCCTCACACCCCAAACACTTCAATGGAGTCCTTCAGCCACACAGGGATGTCCCAGAGGCTGTT
ATCCAACATGGACTTAAGCAAAAACCCATTTCTCCCATCAGTCATCCAAAGGACCTACTCCCCACCTCAC
CACCTCTCTTCCTGCCATTGCCCCTCTTCCAAAGGGCTCCCCAAGCCCTTCCCTTCCTCCCCACAACTCC
TTAAACAATGTTAAACACTTATTGCCAATTAATACGCTTTAATGCAGGTTTTGGGGCCAACTGACTACTT
AGAGGGTGCTTAAACCATCAGCCCCTCTCAATCCCGTTGCCCTTGTCATACAAACTTAGCCTAGCCCCTA
ATCCGGCCTCCCCCCGCTCTCCCTCAAGGAGGCCCAAAGGTATAAAACCTCCCTCGGCACGCGGCACCGC
CGGCCCTTGGCACGGTGCGGGGCCAACGCACCACCTCTCCTTCCCCCGGGATCCACTGCTGTTCTTAGTC
ATAAATTCAATTTCGGAGCTGGGGGAGGGATCTTTTGGTGGGGTATTTATTTATTTATTTATTACCGTTG
GGTTGGGGATTCCCTCTCATTTTTTTTTCTTTCTTTTTTTTTTTTTGGTAATTGGGGTTGAAACAAAATT
CATTACCATAGAGCGCTTGATTAAAAAAACCCTTAAACGCAAAGCAGCTGCCATAATAGGTACCGCGGGC
CCGGGATCCACCGGTCGCCACCATGGCCTCCTCCGAGAACGTCATCACCGAGTTCATGCGCTTCAAGGTG
CGCATGGAGGGCACCGTGAACGGCCACGAGTTCGAGATCGAGGGCGAGGGCGAGGGCCGCCCCTACGAGG
GCCACAACACCGTGAAGCTGAAGGTGACCAAGGGCGGCCCCCTGCCCTTCGCCTGGGACATCCTGTCCCC
CCAGTTCCAGTACGGCTCCAAGGTGTACGTGAAGCACCCCGCCGACATCCCCGACTACAAGAAGCTGTCC
TTCCCCGAGGGCTTCAAGTGGGAGCGCGTGATGAACTTCGAGGACGGCGGCGTGGCGACCGTGACCCAGG
ACTCCTCCCTGCAGGACGGCTGCTTCATCTACAAGGTGAAGTTCATCGGCGTGAACTTCCCCTCCGACGG
CCCCGTGATGCAGAAGAAGACCATGGGCTGGGAGGCCTCCACCGAGCGCCTGTACCCCCGCGACGGCGTG
CTGAAGGGCGAGACCCACAAGGCCCTGAAGCTGAAGGACGGCGGCCACTACCTGGTGGAGTTCAAGTCCA
TCTACATGGCCAAGAAGCCCGTGCAGCTGCCCGGCTACTACTACGTGGACGCCAAGCTGGACATCACCTC
CCACAACGAGGACTACACCATCGTGGAGCAGTACGAGCGCACCGAGGGCCGCCACCACCTGTTCCTGTAG
CGGCCGCACTCCTCAGGTGCAGGCTGCCTATCAGAAGGTGGTGGCTGGTGTGGCCAATGCCCTGGCTCAC
AAATACCACTGAGATCTTTTTCCCTCTGCCAAAAATTATGGGGACATCATGAAGCCCCTTGAGCATCTGA
CTTCTGGCTAATAAAGGAAATTTATTTTCATTGCAATAGTGTGTTGGAATTTTTTGTGTCTCTCACTCGG
AAGGACATATGGGAGGGCAAATCATTTAAAACATCAGAATGAGTATTTGGTTTAGAGTTTGGCAACATAT
GCCATATGCTGGCTGCCATGAACAAAGGTGGCTATAAAGAGGTCATCAGTATATGAAACAGCCCCCTGCT
GTCCATTCCTTATTCCATAGAAAAGCCTTGACTTGAGGTTAGATTTTTTTTATATTTTGTTTTGTGTTAT
TTTTTTCTTTAACATCCCTAAAATTTTCCTTACATGTTTTACTAGCCAGATTTTTCCTCCTCTCCTGACT
ACTCCCAGTCATAGCTGTCCCTCTTCTCTTATGAAGATCCCTCGACCTGCAGCCCAAGCTTGGCGTAATC
ATGGTCATAGCTGTTTCCTGTGTGAAATTGTTATCCGCTCACAATTCCACACAACATACGAGCCGGAAGC
ATAAAGTGTAAAGCCTGGGGTGCCTAATGAGTGAGCTAACTCACATTAATTGCGTTGCGCTCACTGCCCG
CTTTCCAGTCGGGAAACCTGTCGTGCCAGCGGATCCGCATCTCAATTAGTCAGCAACCATAGTCCCGCCC
CTAACTCCGCCCATCCCGCCCCTAACTCCGCCCAGTTCCGCCCATTCTCCGCCCCATGGCTGACTAATTT
TTTTTATTTATGCAGAGGCCGAGGCCGCCTCGGCCTCTGAGCTATTCCAGAAGTAGTGAGGAGGCTTTTT
TGGAGGCCTAGGCTTTTGCAAAAAGCTAACTTGTTTATTGCAGCTTATAATGGTTACAAATAAAGCAATA
GCATCACAAATTTCACAAATAAAGCATTTTTTTCACTGCATTCTAGTTGTGGTTTGTCCAAACTCATCAA
TGTATCTTATCATGTCTGGATCCGCTGCATTAATGAATCGGCCAACGCGCGGGGAGAGGCGGTTTGCGTA
TTGGGCGCTCTTCCGCTTCCTCGCTCACTGACTCGCTGCGCTCGGTCGTTCGGCTGCGGCGAGCGGTATC
AGCTCACTCAAAGGCGGTAATACGGTTATCCACAGAATCAGGGGATAACGCAGGAAAGAACATGTGAGCA
AAAGGCCAGCAAAAGGCCAGGAACCGTAAAAAGGCCGCGTTGCTGGCGTTTTTCCATAGGCTCCGCCCCC
CTGACGAGCATCACAAAAATCGACGCTCAAGTCAGAGGTGGCGAAACCCGACAGGACTATAAAGATACCA
GGCGTTTCCCCCTGGAAGCTCCCTCGTGCGCTCTCCTGTTCCGACCCTGCCGCTTACCGGATACCTGTCC
GCCTTTCTCCCTTCGGGAAGCGTGGCGCTTTCTCAATGCTCACGCTGTAGGTATCTCAGTTCGGTGTAGG
TCGTTCGCTCCAAGCTGGGCTGTGTGCACGAACCCCCCGTTCAGCCCGACCGCTGCGCCTTATCCGGTAA
CTATCGTCTTGAGTCCAACCCGGTAAGACACGACTTATCGCCACTGGCAGCAGCCACTGGTAACAGGATT
AGCAGAGCGAGGTATGTAGGCGGTGCTACAGAGTTCTTGAAGTGGTGGCCTAACTACGGCTACACTAGAA
GGACAGTATTTGGTATCTGCGCTCTGCTGAAGCCAGTTACCTTCGGAAAAAGAGTTGGTAGCTCTTGATC
CGGCAAACAAACCACCGCTGGTAGCGGTGGTTTTTTTGTTTGCAAGCAGCAGATTACGCGCAGAAAAAAA
GGATCTCAAGAAGATCCTTTGATCTTTTCTACGGGGTCTGACGCTCAGTGGAACGAAAACTCACGTTAAG
GGATTTTGGTCATGAGATTATCAAAAAGGATCTTCACCTAGATCCTTTTAAATTAAAAATGAAGTTTTAA
ATCAATCTAAAGTATATATGAGTAAACTTGGTCTGACAGTTACCAATGCTTAATCAGTGAGGCACCTATC
TCAGCGATCTGTCTATTTCGTTCATCCATAGTTGCCTGACTCCCCGTCGTGTAGATAACTACGATACGGG
AGGGCTTACCATCTGGCCCCAGTGCTGCAATGATACCGCGAGACCCACGCTCACCGGCTCCAGATTTATC
AGCAATAAACCAGCCAGCCGGAAGGGCCGAGCGCAGAAGTGGTCCTGCAACTTTATCCGCCTCCATCCAG
TCTATTAATTGTTGCCGGGAAGCTAGAGTAAGTAGTTCGCCAGTTAATAGTTTGCGCAACGTTGTTGCCA
TTGCTACAGGCATCGTGGTGTCACGCTCGTCGTTTGGTATGGCTTCATTCAGCTCCGGTTCCCAACGATC
AAGGCGAGTTACATGATCCCCCATGTTGTGCAAAAAAGCGGTTAGCTCCTTCGGTCCTCCGATCGTTGTC
AGAAGTAAGTTGGCCGCAGTGTTATCACTCATGGTTATGGCAGCACTGCATAATTCTCTTACTGTCATGC
CATCCGTAAGATGCTTTTCTGTGACTGGTGAGTACTCAACCAAGTCATTCTGAGAATAGTGTATGCGGCG
ACCGAGTTGCTCTTGCCCGGCGTCAATACGGGATAATACCGCGCCACATAGCAGAACTTTAAAAGTGCTC
ATCATTGGAAAACGTTCTTCGGGGCGAAAACTCTCAAGGATCTTACCGCTGTTGAGATCCAGTTCGATGT
AACCCACTCGTGCACCCAACTGATCTTCAGCATCTTTTACTTTCACCAGCGTTTCTGGGTGAGCAAAAAC
AGGAAGGCAAAATGCCGCAAAAAAGGGAATAAGGGCGACACGGAAATGTTGAATACTCATACTCTTCCTT
TTTCAATATTATTGAAGCATTTATCAGGGTTATTGTCTCATGAGCGGATACATATTTGAATGTATTTAGA
AAAATAAACAAATAGGGGTTCCGCGCACATTTCCCCGAAAAGTGCCACCTG
