>Addgene plasmid #72918 | Gg 3kb Green opsin DsRed | addgene partial sequence | sequence record 135957 | DsRed1-N 5'-GTACTGGAACTGGGGGGACAG-3'
TTCAGCTTCACGGTGTTGTGGCCCTCGTAGGGGCGGCCCTCGCCCTCGCCCTCGATCTCGAACTCGTGGC
CGTTCACGGTGCCCTCCATGCGCACCTTGAAGCGCATGAACTCGGTGATGACGTTCTCGGAGGAGGCCAT
GGTGGCGACCGGTGGATCCCGGGCCCGCGGTACCTATTATGGCAGCTGCTTTGCGTTTAAGGGTTTTTTT
AATCAAGCGCTCTATGGTAATGAATTTTGTTTCAACCCCAATTACCAAAAAAAAAAAAAGAAAGAAAAAA
AAATGAGAGGGAATCCCCAACCCAACGGTAATAAATAAATAAATAAATACCCCACCAAAAGATCCCTCCC
CCAGCTCCGAAATTGAATTTATGACTAAGAACAGCAGTGGATCCCGGGGGAAGGAGAGGTGGTGCGTTGG
CCCCGCACCGTGCCAAGGGCCGGCGGTGCCGCGTGCCGAGGGAGGTTTTATACCTTTGGGCCTCCTTGAG
GGAGAGCGGGGGGAGGCCGGATTAGGGGCTAGGCTAAGTTTGTATGACAAGGGCAACGGGATTGAGAGGG
GCTGATGGTTTAAGCACCCTCTAAGTAGTCAGTTGGCCCCAAAACCTGCATTAAAGCGTATTAATTGGCA
ATAAGTGTTTAACATTGTTTAAGGAGTTGTGGGGAGGAAGGGAAGGGCTTGGGGAGCCCTTTGGAAGAGG
GGCAATGGCAGGAAGAGAGGTGGTGAGGTGGGGAGTAGGTCCTTTGGATGACTGATGGGAGAAATGG
