>Addgene plasmid #72918 | Gg 3kb Green opsin DsRed | addgene partial sequence | sequence record 135958 | pQE-Fwd 5'-CCCGAAAAGTGCCACCTG-3'
GGACACTGAAGGAAGCGAGGTTGCATTCAGGACACGTCCTGGAGGAACCAGCTAACCTCCCTGGTGTCAT
TTTCTTCTGCAGAGTTGATTCGAGGCCTTCGGCATTGCTCCGGTGGCCGCTGACCTGCAGAGAGCTCTAA
ATCCACATCGACACCGGCCTCGGGGGATTGGCCAAAACACCAACCTCAGCTTGTGAGGGAGAAAGCTGGG
TCCTCGAGGACAGCTGAGAAGGGACAGAGCCACGCTCAGACCCTCCAGCAGCACACATGTGGCTCGGGCT
TACCTGCTCCATGTTCAGCTCCCCAGAGTGGGAGAAGTCCAGGTCAAGTCCAAGTGAAAGTCCTCTTGGT
CCCACTGTTGGCAATCCTGCGTGTGAAAGGTATCTGGGTGCCAAGCATGAAGCCAAAGTCATACCATGCA
TTAGCTGGAATGTGGAGAGGAGAAAGTTTGCTCTGGTCGAAGGAAAACAAAACAAAAAAATGTGAAATCA
ATAAATGATGGTGATTATACCAATAATAATCCTACTGATCCTTTCCCACAGTATCAGTGCACAATCTGAA
ATAGACTTTCATTTTACCTCCTCCTCCCTCAAACCCGCTTCCTTTGTACAACTATATTACCCTTTAGAAG
AATATGAGACGCTATAAAATGTGGCAGGAAGTCTCACAAAGAAACACTGGGAGGTGAAAATGAACTCTCC
CATGAGATATCCATGTTTTTATATAAAGCTCTGGAGA
